>Addgene plasmid #198714 | Lenti-SAM-Cre | addgene full sequence | sequence record 402628 | Addgene NGS Result
GTCGACGGATCGGGAGATCTCCCGATCCCCTATGGTGCACTCTCAGTACAATCTGCTCTGATGCCGCATA
GTTAAGCCAGTATCTGCTCCCTGCTTGTGTGTTGGAGGTCGCTGAGTAGTGCGCGAGCAAAATTTAAGCT
ACAACAAGGCAAGGCTTGACCGACAATTGCATGAAGAATCTGCTTAGGGTTAGGCGTTTTGCGCTGCTTC
GCGATGTACGGGCCAGATATACGCGTTGACATTGATTATTGACTAGTTATTAATAGTAATCAATTACGGG
GTCATTAGTTCATAGCCCATATATGGAGTTCCGCGTTACATAACTTACGGTAAATGGCCCGCCTGGCTGA
CCGCCCAACGACCCCCGCCCATTGACGTCAATAATGACGTATGTTCCCATAGTAACGCCAATAGGGACTT
TCCATTGACGTCAATGGGTGGAGTATTTACGGTAAACTGCCCACTTGGCAGTACATCAAGTGTATCATAT
GCCAAGTACGCCCCCTATTGACGTCAATGACGGTAAATGGCCCGCCTGGCATTATGCCCAGTACATGACC
TTATGGGACTTTCCTACTTGGCAGTACATCTACGTATTAGTCATCGCTATTACCATGGTGATGCGGTTTT
GGCAGTACATCAATGGGCGTGGATAGCGGTTTGACTCACGGGGATTTCCAAGTCTCCACCCCATTGACGT
CAATGGGAGTTTGTTTTGGCACCAAAATCAACGGGACTTTCCAAAATGTCGTAACAACTCCGCCCCATTG
ACGCAAATGGGCGGTAGGCGTGTACGGTGGGAGGTCTATATAAGCAGCGCGTTTTGCCTGTACTGGGTCT
CTCTGGTTAGACCAGATCTGAGCCTGGGAGCTCTCTGGCTAACTAGGGAACCCACTGCTTAAGCCTCAAT
AAAGCTTGCCTTGAGTGCTTCAAGTAGTGTGTGCCCGTCTGTTGTGTGACTCTGGTAACTAGAGATCCCT
CAGACCCTTTTAGTCAGTGTGGAAAATCTCTAGCAGTGGCGCCCGAACAGGGACTTGAAAGCGAAAGGGA
AACCAGAGGAGCTCTCTCGACGCAGGACTCGGCTTGCTGAAGCGCGCACGGCAAGAGGCGAGGGGCGGCG
ACTGGTGAGTACGCCAAAAATTTTGACTAGCGGAGGCTAGAAGGAGAGAGATGGGTGCGAGAGCGTCAGT
ATTAAGCGGGGGAGAATTAGATCGCGATGGGAAAAAATTCGGTTAAGGCCAGGGGGAAAGAAAAAATATA
AATTAAAACATATAGTATGGGCAAGCAGGGAGCTAGAACGATTCGCAGTTAATCCTGGCCTGTTAGAAAC
ATCAGAAGGCTGTAGACAAATACTGGGACAGCTACAACCATCCCTTCAGACAGGATCAGAAGAACTTAGA
TCATTATATAATACAGTAGCAACCCTCTATTGTGTGCATCAAAGGATAGAGATAAAAGACACCAAGGAAG
CTTTAGACAAGATAGAGGAAGAGCAAAACAAAAGTAAGACCACCGCACAGCAAGCGGCCGCTGATCTTCA
GACCTGGAGGAGGAGATATGAGGGACAATTGGAGAAGTGAATTATATAAATATAAAGTAGTAAAAATTGA
ACCATTAGGAGTAGCACCCACCAAGGCAAAGAGAAGAGTGGTGCAGAGAGAAAAAAGAGCAGTGGGAATA
GGAGCTTTGTTCCTTGGGTTCTTGGGAGCAGCAGGAAGCACTATGGGCGCAGCGTCAATGACGCTGACGG
TACAGGCCAGACAATTATTGTCTGGTATAGTGCAGCAGCAGAACAATTTGCTGAGGGCTATTGAGGCGCA
ACAGCATCTGTTGCAACTCACAGTCTGGGGCATCAAGCAGCTCCAGGCAAGAATCCTGGCTGTGGAAAGA
TACCTAAAGGATCAACAGCTCCTGGGGATTTGGGGTTGCTCTGGAAAACTCATTTGCACCACTGCTGTGC
CTTGGAATGCTAGTTGGAGTAATAAATCTCTGGAACAGATTTGGAATCACACGACCTGGATGGAGTGGGA
CAGAGAAATTAACAATTACACAAGCTTAATACACTCCTTAATTGAAGAATCGCAAAACCAGCAAGAAAAG
AATGAACAAGAATTATTGGAATTAGATAAATGGGCAAGTTTGTGGAATTGGTTTAACATAACAAATTGGC
TGTGGTATATAAAATTATTCATAATGATAGTAGGAGGCTTGGTAGGTTTAAGAATAGTTTTTGCTGTACT
TTCTATAGTGAATAGAGTTAGGCAGGGATATTCACCATTATCGTTTCAGACCCACCTCCCAACCCCGAGG
GGACCCGACAGGCCCGAAGGAATAGAAGAAGAAGGTGGAGAGAGAGACAGAGACAGATCCATTCGATTAG
TGAACGGATCGGCACTGCGTGCGCCAATTCTGCAGACAAATGGCAGTATTCATCCACAATTTTAAAAGAA
AAGGGGGGATTGGGGGGTACAGTGCAGGGGAAAGAATAGTAGACATAATAGCAACAGACATACAAACTAA
AGAATTACAAAAACAAATTACAAAAATTCAAAATTTTCGGGTTTATTACAGGGACAGCAGAGATCCAGTT
TGGTTAATTAAGGTACCGATCAGTGTGAGGGAGTGTAAAGCTGGTTTAAAAAAAGCACCGACTCGGTGCC
ACTTGGCCCTGCAGACATGGGTGATCCTCATGTTGGCCAAGTTGATAACGGACTAGCCTTATTTTAACTT
GCTAGGCCCTGCAGACATGGGTGATCCTCATGTTGGCCTAGCTCTAAAACAGAGACGGTATCCCGTCTCC
GGTGTTTCGTCCTTTCCACAAGATATATAAAGCCAAGAAATCGAAATACTTTCAAGTTACGGTAAGCATA
TGATAGTCCATTTTAAAACATAATTTTAAAACTGCAAACTACCCAAGAAATTATTACTTTCTACGTCACG
TATTTTGTACTAATATCTTTGTGTTTACAGTCAAATTAATTCCAATTATCTCTCTAACAGCCTTGTATCG
TATATGCAAATATGAAGGAATCATGGGAAATAGGCCCTCAAACCGCTGTTCCTAGGAATCCCGAGGCCTA
TTCTACCGGGTAGGGGAGGCGCTTTTCCCAAGGCAGTCTGGAGCATGCGCTTTAGCAGCCCCGCTGGGCA
CTTGGCGCTACACAAGTGGCCTCTGGCCTCGCACACATTCCACATCCACCGGTAGGCGCCAACCGGCTCC
GTTCTTTGGTGGCCCCTTCGCGCCACCTTCTACTCCTCCCCTAGTCAGGAAGTTCCCCCCCGCCCCGCAG
CTCGCGTCGTGCAGGACGTGACAAATGGAAGTAGCACGTGTCACTAGTCTCGTGCAGATGGACAGCACCG
CTGAGCAATGGAAGCGGGTAGGCCTTTGGGGCAGCGGCCAATAGCAGCTTTGCTCCTTCGCTTTCTGGGC
TCAGAGGCTGGGAAGGGGTGGGTCCGGGGGNNNGCTCAGGGGCGGGCTCAGGGGCGGGGCGGGCGCCCGA
AGGTCCTCCGGAGGCCCGGCATTCTGCACGCTTCAAAAGCGCACGTCTGCCGCGCTGTTCTCCTCTTCCT
CATCTCCGGGAGACCCGACATTAGCGCTACAGCTTAAGCGGGCCACCATGGCTTCAAACTTTACTCAGTT
CGTGCTCGTGGACAATGGTGGGACAGGGGATGTGACAGTGGCTCCTTCTAATTTCGCTAATGGGGTGGCA
GAGTGGATCAGCTCCAACTCACGGAGCCAGGCCTACAAGGTGACATGCAGCGTCAGGCAGTCTAGTGCCC
AGAAGAGAAAGTATACCATCAAGGTGGAGGTCCCCAAAGTGGCTACCCAGACAGTGGGCGGAGTCGAACT
GCCTGTCGCCGCTTGGAGGTCCTACCTGAACATGGAGCTCACTATCCCAATTTTCGCTACCAATTCTGAC
TGTGAACTCATCGTGAAGGCAATGCAGGGGCTCCTCAAAGACGGTAATCCTATCCCTTCCGCCATCGCCG
CTAACTCAGGTATCTACAGCGCTGGAGGAGGTGGAAGCGGAGGAGGAGGAAGCGGAGGAGGAGGTAGCGG
ACCTAAGAAAAAGAGGAAGGTGGCGGCCGCTGGATCCCCTTCAGGGCAGATCAGCAACCAGGCCCTGGCT
CTGGCCCCTAGCTCCGCTCCAGTGCTGGCCCAGACTATGGTGCCCTCTAGTGCTATGGTGCCTCTGGCCC
AGCCACCTGCTCCAGCCCCTGTGCTGACCCCAGGACCACCCCAGTCACTGAGCGCTCCAGTGCCCAAGTC
TACACAGGCCGGCGAGGGGACTCTGAGTGAAGCTCTGCTGCACCTGCAGTTCGACGCTGATGAGGACCTG
GGAGCTCTGCTGGGGAACAGCACCGATCCCGGAGTGTTCACAGATCTGGCCTCCGTGGACAACTCTGAGT
TTCAGCAGCTGCTGAATCAGGGCGTGTCCATGTCTCATAGTACAGCCGAACCAATGCTGATGGAGTACCC
CGAAGCCATTACCCGGCTGGTGACCGGCAGCCAGCGGCCCCCCGACCCCGCTCCAACTCCCCTGGGAACC
AGCGGCCTGCCTAATGGGCTGTCCGGAGATGAAGACTTCTCAAGCATCGCTGATATGGACTTTAGTGCCC
TGCTGTCACAGATTTCCTCTAGTGGGCAGGGAGGAGGTGGAAGCGGCTTCAGCGTGGACACCAGTGCCCT
GCTGGACCTGTTCAGCCCCTCGGTGACCGTGCCCGACATGAGCCTGCCTGACCTTGACAGCAGCCTGGCC
AGTATCCAAGAGCTCCTGTCTCCCCAGGAGCCCCCCAGGCCTCCCGAGGCAGAGAACAGCAGCCCGGATT
CAGGGAAGCAGCTGGTGCACTACACAGCGCAGCCGCTGTTCCTGCTGGACCCCGGCTCCGTGGACACCGG
GAGCAACGACCTGCCGGTGCTGTTTGAGCTGGGAGAGGGCTCCTACTTCTCCGAAGGGGACGGCTTCGCC
GAGGACCCCACCATCTCCCTGCTGACAGGCTCGGAGCCTCCCAAAGCCAAGGACCCCACTGTCTCCGCTA
GCGGCAGTGGAGAGGGCAGAGGAAGTCTGCTAACATGCGGTGACGTCGAGGAGAATCCTGGCCCAATGCC
CAAGAAGAAGAGGAAGGTGTCCAATTTACTGACCGTACACCAAAATTTGCCTGCATTACCGGTCGATGCA
ACGAGTGATGAGGTTCGCAAGAACCTGATGGACATGTTCAGGGATCGCCAGGCGTTTTCTGAGCATACCT
GGAAAATGCTTCTGTCCGTTTGCCGGTCGTGGGCGGCATGGTGCAAGTTGAATAACCGGAAATGGTTTCC
CGCAGAACCTGAAGATGTTCGCGATTATCTTCTATATCTTCAGGCGCGCGGTCTGGCAGTAAAAACTATC
CAGCAACATTTGGGCCAGCTAAACATGCTTCATCGTCGGTCCGGGCTGCCACGACCAAGTGACAGCAATG
CTGTTTCACTGGTTATGCGGCGGATCCGAAAAGAAAACGTTGATGCCGGTGAACGTGCAAAACAGGCTCT
AGCGTTCGAACGCACTGATTTCGACCAGGTTCGTTCACTCATGGAAAATAGCGATCGCTGCCAGGATATA
CGTAATCTGGCATTTCTGGGGATTGCTTATAACACCCTGTTACGTATAGCCGAAATTGCCAGGATCAGGG
TTAAAGATATCTCACGTACTGACGGTGGGAGAATGTTAATCCATATTGGCAGAACGAAAACGCTGGTTAG
CACCGCAGGTGTAGAGAAGGCACTTAGCCTGGGGGTAACTAAACTGGTCGAGCGATGGATTTCCGTATCT
GGTGTAGCTGATGATCCGAATAACTACCTGTTTTGCCGGGTCAGAAAAAATGGTGTTGCCGCGCCATCTG
CCACCAGCCAGCTATCAACTCGCGCCCTGGAAGGGATTTTTGAAGCAACTCATCGATTGATTTACGGCGC
TAAGGATGACTCTGGTCAGAGATACCTGGCCTGGTCTGGACACAGTGCCCGTGTCGGAGCCGCGCGAGAT
ATGGCCCGCGCTGGAGTTTCAATACCGGAGATCATGCAAGCTGGTGGCTGGACCAATGTAAATATTGTCA
TGAACTATATCCGTAACCTGGATAGTGAAACAGGGGCAATGGTGCGCCTGCTGGAAGATGGCGATTAGAA
ACGTTGTTGTTTGGGGTTGAATTACTCTACATGTTTAAGGGTTCCGGTTCCACTAGGTACAATTCGATAT
CAAGCTTATCGATAATCAACCTCTGGATTACAAAATTTGTGAAAGATTGACTGGTATTCTTAACTATGTT
GCTCCTTTTACGCTATGTGGATACGCTGCTTTAATGCCTTTGTATCATGCTATTGCTTCCCGTATGGCTT
TCATTTTCTCCTCCTTGTATAAATCCTGGTTGCTGTCTCTTTATGAGGAGTTGTGGCCCGTTGTCAGGCA
ACGTGGCGTGGTGTGCACTGTGTTTGCTGACGCAACCCCCACTGGTTGGGGCATTGCCACCACCTGTCAG
CTCCTTTCCGGGACTTTCGCTTTCCCCCTCCCTATTGCCACGGCGGAACTCATCGCCGCCTGCCTTGCCC
GCTGCTGGACAGGGGCTCGGCTGTTGGGCACTGACAATTCCGTGGTGTTGTCGGGGAAATCATCGTCCTT
TCCTTGGCTGCTCGCCTGTGTTGCCACCTGGATTCTGCGCGGGACGTCCTTCTGCTACGTCCCTTCGGCC
CTCAATCCAGCGGACCTTCCTTCCCGCGGCCTGCTGCCGGCTCTGCGGCCTCTTCCGCGTCTTCGCCTTC
GCCCTCAGACGAGTCGGATCTCCCTTTGGGCCGCCTCCCCGCGTCGACTTTAAGACCAATGACTTACAAG
GCAGCTGTAGATCTTAGCCACTTTTTAAAAGAAAAGGGGGGACTGGAAGGGCTAATTCACTCCCAACGAA
GACAAGATCTGCTTTTTGCTTGTACTGGGTCTCTCTGGTTAGACCAGATCTGAGCCTGGGAGCTCTCTGG
CTAACTAGGGAACCCACTGCTTAAGCCTCAATAAAGCTTGCCTTGAGTGCTTCAAGTAGTGTGTGCCCGT
CTGTTGTGTGACTCTGGTAACTAGAGATCCCTCAGACCCTTTTAGTCAGTGTGGAAAATCTCTAGCAGGG
CCCGGCGAAACCCGCTGATCAGCCTCGACTGTGCCTTCTAGTTGCCAGCCATCTGTTGTTTGCCCCTCCC
CCGTGCCTTCCTTGACCCTGGAAGGTGCCACTCCCACTGTCCTTTCCTAATAAAATGAGGAAATTGCATC
GCATTGTCTGAGTAGGTGTCATTCTATTCTGGGGGGTGGGGTGGGGCAGGACAGCAAGGGGGAGGATTGG
GAAGACAATAGCAGGCATGCTGGGGATGCGGTGGGCTCTATGGCTTCTGAGGCGGAAAGAACCAGCTGGG
GCTCTAGGGGGTATCCCC
[124 nt withheld, positions 7439-7562]
C
[91 nt withheld, positions 7564-7654]
A
[49 nt withheld, positions 7656-7704]
CCTTTGACGTTGGAGTCCACGTTCTTT
[37 nt withheld, positions 7732-7768]
ACCCTATCTCGGTCTATTCTTTTGATTTATAAGGGATTTTGCCGATTTCGGCCTATTGGTTAAAAAATGA
GCTGATTTAACAAAAATTTAACGCGAATTAATTCTGTGGAATGTGTGTCAGTTAGGGTGTGGAAAGTCCC
CAGGCTCCCCAGCAGGCAGAAGTATGCAAAGCATGCATCTCAATTAGTCAGCAACCAGGTGTGGAAAGTC
CCCAGGCTCCCCAGCAGGCAGAAGTATGCAAAGCATGCATCTCAATTAGTCAGCAACCATAGTCCCGCCC
CTAACTCCGCCCATCCCGCCCCTAACTCCGCCCAGTTCCGCCCATTCTCCGCCCCATGGCTGACTAATTT
TTTTTATTTATGCAGAGGCCGAGGCCGCCTCTGCCTCTGAGCTATTCCAGAAGTAGTGAGGAGGCTTTTT
TGGAGGCCTAGGCTTTTGCAAAAAGCTCCCGGGAGCTTGTATATCCATTTTCGGATCTGATCAGCACGTG
TTGACAATTAATCATCGGCATAGTATATCGGCATAGTATAATACGACAAGGTGAGGAACTAAACCATGGC
CAAGTTGACCAGTGCCGTTCCGGTGCTCACCGCGCGCGACGTCGCCGGAGCGGTCGAGTTCTGGACCGAC
CGGCTCGGGTTCTCCCGGGACTTCGTGGAGGACGACTTCGCCGGTGTGGTCCGGGACGACGTGACCCTGT
TCATCAGCGCGGTCCAGGACCAGGTGGTGCCGGACAACACCCTGGCCTGGGTGTGGGTGCGCGGCCTGGA
CGAGCTGTACGCCGAGTGGTCGGAGGTCGTGTCCACGAACTTCCGGGACGCCTCCGGGCCGGCCATGACC
GAGATCGGCGAGCAGCCGTGGGGGCGGGAGTTCGCCCTGCGCGACCCGGCCGGCAACTGCGTGCACTTCG
TGGCCGAGGAGCAGGACTGACACGTGCTACGAGATTTCGATTCCACCGCCGCCTTCTATGAAAGGTTGGG
CTTCGGAATCGTTTTCCGGGACGCCGGCTGGATGATCCTCCAGCGCGGGGATCTCATGCTGGAGTTCTTC
GCCCACCCCAACTTGTTTATTGCAGCTTATAATGGTTACAAATAAAGCAATAGCATCACAAATTTCACAA
ATAAAGCATTTTTTTCACTGCATTCTAGTTGTGGTTTGTCCAAACTCATCAATGTATCTTATCATGTCTG
TATACCGTCGACCTCTAGCTAGAGCTTGGCGTAATCATGGTCATAGCTGTTTCCTGTGTGAAATTGTTAT
CCGCTCACAATTCCACACAACATACGAGCCGGAAGCATAAAGTGTAAAGCCTGGGGTGCCTAATGAGTGA
GCTAACTCACATTAATTGCGTTGCGCTCACTGCCCGCTTTCCAGTCGGGAAACCTGTCGTGCCAGCTGCA
TTAATGAATCGGCCAACGCGCGGGGAGAGGCGGTTTGCGTATTGGGCGCTCTTCCGCTTCCTCGCTCACT
GACTCGCTGCGCTCGGTCGTTCGGCTGCGGCGAGCGGTATCAGCTCACTCAAAGGCGGTAATACGGTTAT
CCACAGAATCAGGGGATAACGCAGGAAAGAACATGTGAGCAAAAGGCCAGCAAAAGGCCAGGAACCGTAA
AAAGGCCGCGTTGCTGGCGTTTTTCCATAGGCTCCGCCCCCCTGACGAGCATCACAAAAATCGACGCTCA
AGTCAGAGGTGGCGAAACCCGACAGGACTATAAAGATACCAGGCGTTTCCCCCTGGAAGCTCCCTCGTGC
GCTCTCCTGTTCCGACCCTGCCGCTTACCGGATACCTGTCCGCCTTTCTCCCTTCGGGAAGCGTGGCGCT
TTCTCATAGCTCACGCTGTAGGTATCTCAGTTCGGTGTAGGTCGTTCGCTCCAAGCTGGGCTGTGTGCAC
GAACCCCCCGTTCAGCCCGACCGCTGCGCCTTATCCGGTAACTATCGTCTTGAGTCCAACCCGGTAAGAC
ACGACTTATCGCCACTGGCAGCAGCCACTGGTAACAGGATTAGCAGAGCGAGGTATGTAGGCGGTGCTAC
AGAGTTCTTGAAGTGGTGGCCTAACTACGGCTACACTAGAAGAACAGTATTTGGTATCTGCGCTCTGCTG
AAGCCAGTTACCTTCGGAAAAAGAGTTGGTAGCTCTTGATCCGGCAAACAAACCACCGCTGGTAGCGGTG
GTTTTTTTGTTTGCAAGCAGCAGATTACGCGCAGAAAAAAAGGATCTCAAGAAGATCCTTTGATCTTTTC
TACGGGGTCTGACGCTCAGTGGAACGAAAACTCACGTTAAGGGATTTTGGTCATGAGATTATCAAAAAGG
ATCTTCACCTAGATCCTTTTAAATTAAAAATGAAGTTTTAAATCAATCTAAAGTATATATGAGTAAACTT
GGTCTGACAGTTACCAATGCTTAATCAGTGAGGCACCTATCTCAGCGATCTGTCTATTTCGTTCATCCAT
AGTTGCCTGACTCCCCGTCGTGTAGATAACTACGATACGGGAGGGCTTACCATCTGGCCCCAGTGCTGCA
ATGATACCGCGAGACCCACGCTCACCGGCTCCAGATTTATCAGCAATAAACCAGCCAGCCGGAAGGGCCG
AGCGCAGAAGTGGTCCTGCAACTTTATCCGCCTCCATCCAGTCTATTAATTGTTGCCGGGAAGCTAGAGT
AAGTAGTTCGCCAGTTAATAGTTTGCGCAACGTTGTTGCCATTGCTACAGGCATCGTGGTGTCACGCTCG
TCGTTTGGTATGGCTTCATTCAGCTCCGGTTCCCAACGATCAAGGCGAGTTACATGATCCCCCATGTTGT
GCAAAAAAGCGGTTAGCTCCTTCGGTCCTCCGATCGTTGTCAGAAGTAAGTTGGCCGCAGTGTTATCACT
CATGGTTATGGCAGCACTGCATAATTCTCTTACTGTCATGCCATCCGTAAGATGCTTTTCTGTGACTGGT
GAGTACTCAACCAAGTCATTCTGAGAATAGTGTATGCGGCGACCGAGTTGCTCTTGCCCGGCGTCAATAC
GGGATAATACCGCGCCACATAGCAGAACTTTAAAAGTGCTCATCATTGGAAAACGTTCTTCGGGGCGAAA
ACTCTCAAGGATCTTACCGCTGTTGAGATCCAGTTCGATGTAACCCACTCGTGCACCCAACTGATCTTCA
GCATCTTTTACTTTCACCAGCGTTTCTGGGTGAGCAAAAACAGGAAGGCAAAATGCCGCAAAAAAGGGAA
TAAGGGCGACACGGAAATGTTGAATACTCATACTCTTCCTTTTTCAATATTATTGAAGCATTTATCAGGG
TTATTGTCTCATGAGCGGATACATATTTGAATGTATTTAGAAAAATAAACAAATAGGGGTTCCGCGCACA
TTTCCCCGAAAAGTGCCACCTGAC
Features (pLannotate 1.2.2; 38 found; start..end, strand, type, name):
     31..83      -  misc_feature   bom (fragment): basis of mobility region from pBR322
    238..617     +  enhancer       CMV enhancer: human cytomegalovirus immediate early enhancer
    618..817     +  promoter       CMV promoter: human cytomegalovirus (CMV) immediate early promoter
    835..1015    +  LTR            5' LTR (truncated): truncated 5' long terminal repeat (LTR) from HIV-1
   1062..1187    +  misc_feature   HIV-1 Ψ: packaging signal of human immunodeficiency virus type 1
   1171..1534    +  CDS            HIV-1 gag (fragment): gag protein from human immunodeficiency virus 1; gag
   1680..1913    +  misc_feature   RRE: The Rev response element (RRE) of HIV-1 allows for Rev-dependent mRNA export from the nucleus to the cytoplasm.
   2290..2390    +  CDS            Rev (fragment): human immunodeficiency virus 1 (HIV-1) Rev protein; rev; enhances nuclear export of unspliced and incompletely spliced viral mRNAs
   2440..2557    +  misc_feature   cPPT/CTS: central polypurine tract and central termination sequence of HIV-1
   2645..2664    -  misc_RNA       gRNA scaffold (fragment): guide RNA scaffold for the Streptococcus pyogenes CRISPR/Cas9 system
   2675..2693    -  misc_RNA       MS2 stem loop: stem loop that binds the bacteriophage MS2 coat protein
   2698..2734    -  misc_RNA       gRNA scaffold (fragment): guide RNA scaffold for the Streptococcus pyogenes CRISPR/Cas9 system
   2745..2763    -  misc_RNA       MS2 stem loop: stem loop that binds the bacteriophage MS2 coat protein
   2809..3049    -  promoter       U6 promoter: RNA polymerase III promoter for human U6 snRNA
   3088..3580    +  promoter       PGK promoter: mouse phosphoglycerate kinase 1 promoter
   3618..4007    +  CDS            CAPSD_BPMS2: Experimental evidence at protein level: Swiss-Prot protein existence level 1. Acts as a translational repressor of viral replicase synthesis late in infection. This latter function is the result of capsid protein interaction with an RNA hairpin which contains the replicase ribosome-binding site. From Escherichia phage MS2 (Bacteriophage MS2).
   4098..4640    +  CDS            Rela (fragment): TF65_MOUSE - Also known as Nfkb3. Experimental evidence at protein level: Swiss-Prot protein existence level 1. NF-kappa-B is a pleiotropic transcription factor present in almost all cell types and is the endpoint of a series of signal transduction events that are initiated by a vast array of stimuli related to many biological processes such as inflammation, immunity, differentiation, cell growth, tumorigenesis and apoptosis. NF-kappa-B is a homo- or heterodimeric complex formed by the Rel-like domain- containing proteins RELA/p65, RELB, NFKB1/p105, NFKB1/p50, REL and NFKB2/p52. The heterodime
   4665..5036    +  CDS            HSF1: C-terminal activation domain from the human heat shock transcription factor HSF1
   5128..6158    +  CDS            Cre (fragment): site-specific recombinase Cre is a site-specific recombinase from bacteriophage P1. Recombination occurs at loxP sequences.
   6221..6244    +  misc_feature   MCS (fragment): pBluescript multiple cloning site
   6244..6832    +  misc_feature   WPRE: woodchuck hepatitis virus posttranscriptional regulatory element
   6883..6902    +  misc_feature   cPPT/CTS (fragment): central polypurine tract and central termination sequence of HIV-1
   6904..7137    +  LTR            3' LTR (ΔU3): self-inactivating 3' long terminal repeat (LTR) from HIV-1
   7169..7393    +  polyA_signal   bGH poly(A) signal: bovine growth hormone polyadenylation signal
   7397..7418    +  promoter       SV40 promoter (fragment): SV40 enhancer and early promoter
   7439..7867    +  rep_origin     f1 ori (sequence partly withheld): f1 bacteriophage origin of replication; arrow indicates direction of (+) strand synthesis
   7881..8210    +  promoter       SV40 promoter: SV40 enhancer and early promoter
   8258..8305    +  promoter       EM7 promoter: synthetic bacterial promoter&nbsp
   8324..8698    +  CDS            BleoR: antibiotic-binding protein; Sh ble from Streptoalloteichus hindustanus; confers resistance to bleomycin, phleomycin, and Zeocin™
   8708..8833    +  CDS            ble (fragment): BLE_KLEPN - Experimental evidence at protein level: Swiss-Prot protein existence level 1. Binding protein with a strong affinity to the bleomycin family of antibiotics. Binds to CL990; an antimitotic-antibiotic compound. From Klebsiella pneumoniae.
   8828..8949    +  polyA_signal   SV40 poly(A) signal: SV40 polyadenylation signal
   9020..9042    -  protein_bind   lac operator (fragment): The lac repressor binds to the lac operator to inhibit transcription in E. coli. This inhibition can be relieved by adding lactose or isopropyl-β-D-thiogalactopyranoside (IPTG). lac repressor encoded by lacI
   9046..9076    -  promoter       lac promoter: promoter for the E. coli lac operon
   9091..9112    -  protein_bind   CAP binding site: CAP binding activates transcription in the presence of cAMP. E. coli catabolite activator protein
   9125..9217    -  CDS            lacI (fragment): lac repressor; lacI; The lac repressor binds to the lac operator to inhibit transcription in E. coli. This inhibition can be relieved by adding lactose or isopropyl-β-D-thiogalactopyranoside (IPTG).
   9400..9988    -  rep_origin     ori: high-copy-number ColE1/pMB1/pBR322/pUC origin of replication
  10159..11019   -  CDS            AmpR: β-lactamase; bla; confers resistance to ampicillin, carbenicillin, and related antibiotics
  11020..11124   -  promoter       AmpR promoter: bla
