[The description below was written by a language model from this plasmid's Addgene catalogue record and pLannotate feature annotations shown in this document.]
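Description:
Lenti-SAM-Cre is an 11.2 kb third-generation-style, self-inactivating HIV-1 lentiviral transfer plasmid built on a Lenti-Trono backbone for delivery into mammalian cells. In bacteria it is maintained at high copy from a ColE1/pUC-type origin under ampicillin selection (AmpR). The backbone also carries an f1 origin and an SV40/EM7-driven bleomycin/Zeocin resistance cassette, which lies outside the LTRs and so is not packaged into virus. Viral genomic RNA is transcribed from a CMV enhancer/promoter fused to a truncated 5' LTR. The vector region contains the Ψ packaging signal with a gag fragment, RRE for Rev-dependent export, cPPT/CTS, a WPRE to enhance transcript expression, and a ΔU3 3' LTR followed by a bGH polyadenylation signal.

Two cassettes sit between the LTRs. A human U6 Pol III promoter, oriented antisense to the viral genome, drives a guide RNA cloning cassette with an S. pyogenes Cas9 scaffold modified to carry two MS2 stem loops. In the forward orientation, a mouse PGK promoter drives MPH, a fusion of the MS2 coat protein to the p65 (RelA) and HSF1 activation domains, followed by Cre recombinase. The feature table does not annotate the element linking MPH and Cre. The MS2 loops in the guide recruit MPH to the targeted promoter, providing the activator arm of the Synergistic Activation Mediator (SAM) system for CRISPRa. No dCas9 is annotated on this plasmid, so it presumably must be supplied separately. Co-expressed Cre recombines loxP-flanked alleles in the same transduced cells, coupling guide-directed gene activation with Cre-dependent genetic events. The associated publication concerns lung adenocarcinoma.
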