Addgene plasmid #198714: Lenti-SAM-Cre
Purpose: For expression of guide RNAs, the SAM transcriptional activator for CRISPRa and Cre in mammalian cells
Depositing lab: Tyler Jacks. Depositing organization: Massachusetts Institute of Technology. Publication: Lymphocyte networks are dynamic cellular communities in the immunoregulatory landscape of lung adenocarcinoma. Gaglia G, Burger ML, Ritch CC, Rammos D, Dai Y, Crossland GE, Tavana SZ, Warchol S, Jaeger AM, Naranjo S, Coy S, Nirmal AJ, Krueger R, Lin JR, Pfister H, Sorger PK, Jacks T, Santagata S. Cancer Cell. 2023 May 8;41(5):871-886.e10. doi: 10.1016/j.ccell.2023.03.015. Epub 2023 Apr 13. PubMed 37059105.
Backbone
  Vector backbone: Lenti-Trono
  Backbone size w/o insert (bp): 7631
  Total vector size (bp): 11152
  Vector type: Mammalian Expression, Lentiviral, Cre/Lox
Growth in bacteria
  Bacterial resistance: Ampicillin, 100 μg/mL
  Growth temperature: 37°C
  Growth strain: NEB Stable
  Copy number: High Copy
Gene/Insert 1
  Gene/Insert name: U6-MS2-gRNAscaffold (alt names: U6 promoter; MS2 stem loops; guide RNA cloning cassette)
  Insert size (bp): 405
  Promoter: U6
  Cloning method: Gibson Cloning
  Sequencing primers: 5′ GATCAGTGTGAGGGAGTGTAAAGCTGGTTT; 3′ AGAGTAATTCAACCCCAAACAACAACGTTT
Gene/Insert 2
  Gene/Insert name: Pgk-MPH-Cre (alt names: Pgk promoter; MS2 binding protein and p65, HSF1 transcriptional activators; Cre recombinase)
  Insert size (bp): 3079
  Promoter: Pgk
  Cloning method: Gibson Cloning
  Sequencing primers: 5′ AAACCGCTGTTCCTAGGAATCCCGAGGCCT; 3′ AGAGTAATTCAACCCCAAACAACAACGTTT
Terms and licenses: Academic/Nonprofit Terms; Industry Terms: Not Available to Industry
Depositor comments: Please visit https://www.biorxiv.org/content/10.1101/2022.08.11.503237v1 for bioRxiv preprint.
How to cite: Lenti-SAM-Cre was a gift from Tyler Jacks (Addgene plasmid # 198714 ; http://n2t.net/addgene:198714 ; RRID:Addgene_198714)
